Addgene plasmid #133879: TB:7xSMAD_RE:MiniP
Purpose: 7 copies the SMAD DNA binding motif
Depositing lab: Koen Venken. Depositing organization: Baylor College of Medicine. Publication: Rapid and Efficient Synthetic Assembly of Multiplex Luciferase Reporter Plasmids for the Simultaneous Monitoring of Up to Six Cellular Signaling Pathways. Sarrion-Perdigones A, Gonzalez Y, Venken KJT. Curr Protoc Mol Biol. 2020 Jun;131(1):e121. doi: 10.1002/cpmb.121. PubMed 32539183.
Backbone
  Vector backbone: pUPD
  Backbone manufacturer: Diego Orzaez Lab
  Backbone size w/o insert (bp): 3057
  Total vector size (bp): 3439
  Vector type: Mammalian Expression, Luciferase, Synthetic Biology
Growth in bacteria
  Bacterial resistance: Ampicillin, 100 μg/mL
  Growth temperature: 37°C
  Growth strain: DH5alpha
  Copy number: High Copy
Gene/Insert
  Gene/Insert name: 7 copies the SMAD DNA binding motif (alt name: Transcription Blocker +7 copies the SMAD DNA binding motif + miniP)
  Species: H. sapiens (human), Synthetic
  Insert size (bp): 382
  Cloning method: Restriction Enzyme; 5′ cloning site BsmBI (destroyed during cloning); 3′ cloning site BsmBI (destroyed during cloning)
  Sequencing primers: 5′ gtaaaacgacggccagt; 3′ gtcatagctgtttcctg
Terms and licenses: Academic/Nonprofit Terms; Industry Terms: Not Available to Industry
Depositor comments: Insert can be released with BsaI
How to cite: TB:7xSMAD_RE:MiniP was a gift from Koen Venken (Addgene plasmid # 133879 ; http://n2t.net/addgene:133879 ; RRID:Addgene_133879)
