[The description below was written by a language model from this plasmid's Addgene catalogue record and pLannotate feature annotations shown in this document.]
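Description:
TB:7xSMAD_RE:MiniP is a small (about 3.4 kb) part-donor plasmid built on the pUPD backbone, the entry-level "universal part domesticator" vector used in GoldenBraid-style modular cloning. It is propagated in E. coli at high copy from a ColE1/pUC-type origin and selected with ampicillin through the bla gene. The backbone also carries an f1 origin, flanking SP6 and T7 promoters, and remnants of the lac promoter/operator and lacZα region that surround the cloning site. The insert was introduced through BsmBI sites that were destroyed in the process, and the depositor notes that it can be released again with BsaI, which is how such a part is passed into higher-order assemblies.

The 382 bp synthetic insert is a pathway-responsive promoter module rather than a complete expression unit. It begins with a transcription blocker, annotated as a synthetic poly(A) signal followed by the RNA polymerase II pause site from the human α2 globin gene, which stops read-through transcription from upstream sequences once the part sits in a multigene construct. Next come seven copies of the SMAD DNA-binding motif, which are not annotated but presumably occupy the gap before the minimal TATA-box promoter (minP). Because minP has low basal activity, transcription depends largely on SMAD factors binding the response element. No reporter gene is present in this plasmid. According to the record, it is intended to be assembled with luciferase coding parts into multiplex luciferase reporter plasmids that monitor several mammalian signalling pathways at once. A short annotated match to a hornet peptide is most likely a spurious hit from automated annotation.
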