Features (pLannotate 1.2.2; 16 found; start..end, strand, type, name):
      1..17      +  protein_bind   lac operator: The lac repressor binds to the lac operator to inhibit transcription in E. coli. This inhibition can be relieved by adding lactose or isopropyl-β-D-thiogalactopyranoside (IPTG). lac repressor encoded by lacI
     59..77      +  promoter       SP6 promoter: promoter for bacteriophage SP6 RNA polymerase
     89..151     +  CDS            VESPI_VESMG (fragment): Experimental evidence at protein level: Swiss-Prot protein existence level 1. Shows contractile activity on isolated ileum smooth muscle. From Vespa magnifica (Hornet).
    180..228     +  polyA_signal   poly(A) signal: synthetic polyadenylation signal
    242..333     +  misc_feature   pause site: RNA polymerase II transcriptional pause signal from the human α2 globin gene
    494..525     +  promoter       minP: minimal TATA-box promoter with low basal activity
    639..657     -  promoter       T7 promoter: promoter for bacteriophage T7 RNA polymerase
    660..817     +  CDS            lacZα (fragment): LacZα fragment of β-galactosidase; lacZ fragment
    821..1276    +  rep_origin     f1 ori (sequence partly withheld): f1 bacteriophage origin of replication; arrow indicates direction of (+) strand synthesis
   1277..1327    -  misc_feature   bom (fragment): basis of mobility region from pBR322
   1354..1458    +  promoter       AmpR promoter: bla
   1459..2319    +  CDS            AmpR: β-lactamase; bla; confers resistance to ampicillin, carbenicillin, and related antibiotics
   2490..3078    +  rep_origin     ori: high-copy-number ColE1/pMB1/pBR322/pUC origin of replication
   3261..3353    +  CDS            lacI (fragment): lac repressor; lacI; The lac repressor binds to the lac operator to inhibit transcription in E. coli. This inhibition can be relieved by adding lactose or isopropyl-β-D-thiogalactopyranoside (IPTG).
   3366..3387    +  protein_bind   CAP binding site: CAP binding activates transcription in the presence of cAMP. E. coli catabolite activator protein
   3402..3432    +  promoter       lac promoter: promoter for the E. coli lac operon
>Addgene plasmid #133879 | TB:7xSMAD_RE:MiniP | addgene full sequence | sequence record 272188 | Addgene NGS Result
TTGTGAGCGGATAACAATTTCACACAGGAAACAGCTATGACCATGATTACGCCAAGCTATTTAGGTGACA
CTATAGAATACTCAAGCTATGCATCCAACGCGTTGGGAGCTCTCCCATATGGTCGACCTGCAGGCGGCCG
CGAATTCACTAGTGATTGGGCGATGAGTGGTCTCGGGAGAATAAAATATCTTTATTTTCATTACATCTGT
GTGTTGGTTTTTTGTGTGAATCGATAGTACTAACATACGCTCTCCATCAAAACAAAACGAAACAAAACAA
ACTAGCAAAATAGGCTGTCCCCAGTGCAAGTGCAGGTGCCAGAACATTTCTCTCGCTGTCAGGAGGTCTA
GACTGCCGTCTAGACTTAACAGTACGTCTAGACTCGGCCGTCTAGACTTAGTACGTCTAGACTCGGTATG
TCTAGACTGACCCGTCTAGACGGATCCTCCCTCGAGGATATCAAATCTGGCCTCGGCGGCCAAGCTTAGA
CACTAGAGGGTATATAATGGAAGCTCGACTTCCAGCTTGGCAATCCGGTACTGTTGGTAAAGCCACCAAT
GCGAGACCACTCATCGCCCAATCGAATTCCCGCGGCCGCCATGGCGGCCGGGAGCATGCGACGTCGGGCC
CAATTCGCCCTATAGTGAGTCGTATTACAATTCACTGGCCGTCGTTTTACAACGTCGTGACTGGGAAAAC
CCTGGCGTTACCCAACTTAATCGCCTTGCAGCACATCCCCCTTTCGCCAGCTGGCGTAATAGCGAAGAGG
CCCGCACCGATCGCCCTTCCCAACAGTTGCGCAGCCTGAATGGCGAATGG
[124 nt withheld, positions 821-944]
C
[91 nt withheld, positions 946-1036]
AGGGTGATGGTTCACGTAGTGGGCCAGCGCCCTGATAGACGGTTTTTCGCCCTTTGACGTTGGAGTCCAC
GTTCTTT
[37 nt withheld, positions 1114-1150]
ACCCTATCTCGGTCTATTCTTTTGATTTATAAGGGATTTTGCCGATTTCGGCCTATTGGTTAAAAAATGA
GCTGATTTAACAAAAATTTAACGCGAATTTTAACAAAATATTAACGCTTACAATTTCCTGATGCGGTATT
TTCTCCTTACGCATCTGTGCGGTATTTCACACCGCATCAGGTGGCACTTTTCGGGGAAATGTGCGCGGAA
CCCCTATTTGTTTATTTTTCTAAATACATTCAAATATGTATCCGCTCATGAGACAATAACCCTGATAAAT
GCTTCAATAATATTGAAAAAGGAAGAGTATGAGTATTCAACATTTCCGTGTCGCCCTTATTCCCTTTTTT
GCGGCATTTTGCCTTCCTGTTTTTGCTCACCCAGAAACGCTGGTGAAAGTAAAAGATGCTGAAGATCAGT
TGGGTGCACGAGTGGGTTACATCGAACTGGATCTCAACAGCGGTAAGATCCTTGAGAGTTTTCGCCCCGA
AGAACGTTTTCCAATGATGAGCACTTTTAAAGTTCTGCTATGTGGCGCGGTATTATCCCGTATTGACGCC
GGGCAAGAGCAACTCGGTCGCCGCATACACTATTCTCAGAATGACTTGGTTGAGTACTCACCAGTCACAG
AAAAGCATCTTACGGATGGCATGACAGTAAGAGAATTATGCAGTGCTGCCATAACCATGAGTGATAACAC
TGCGGCCAACTTACTTCTGACAACGATCGGAGGACCGAAGGAGCTAACCGCTTTTTTGCACAACATGGGG
GATCATGTAACTCGCCTTGATCGTTGGGAACCGGAGCTGAATGAAGCCATACCAAACGACGAGCGTGACA
CCACGATGCCTGTAGCAATGGCAACAACGTTGCGCAAACTATTAACTGGCGAACTACTTACTCTAGCTTC
CCGGCAACAATTAATAGACTGGATGGAGGCGGATAAAGTTGCAGGACCACTTCTGCGCTCGGCCCTTCCG
GCTGGCTGGTTTATTGCTGATAAATCTGGAGCCGGTGAGCGTGGGTCGCGCGGTATCATTGCAGCACTGG
GGCCAGATGGTAAGCCCTCCCGTATCGTAGTTATCTACACGACGGGGAGTCAGGCAACTATGGATGAACG
AAATAGACAGATCGCTGAGATAGGTGCCTCACTGATTAAGCATTGGTAACTGTCAGACCAAGTTTACTCA
TATATACTTTAGATTGATTTAAAACTTCATTTTTAATTTAAAAGGATCTAGGTGAAGATCCTTTTTGATA
ATCTCATGACCAAAATCCCTTAACGTGAGTTTTCGTTCCACTGAGCGTCAGACCCCGTAGAAAAGATCAA
AGGATCTTCTTGAGATCCTTTTTTTCTGCGCGTAATCTGCTGCTTGCAAACAAAAAAACCACCGCTACCA
GCGGTGGTTTGTTTGCCGGATCAAGAGCTACCAACTCTTTTTCCGAAGGTAACTGGCTTCAGCAGAGCGC
AGATACCAAATACTGTTCTTCTAGTGTAGCCGTAGTTAGGCCACCACTTCAAGAACTCTGTAGCACCGCC
TACATACCTCGCTCTGCTAATCCTGTTACCAGTGGCTGCTGCCAGTGGCGATAAGTCGTGTCTTACCGGG
TTGGACTCAAGACGATAGTTACCGGATAAGGCGCAGCGGTCGGGCTGAACGGGGGGTTCGTGCACACAGC
CCAGCTTGGAGCGAACGACCTACACCGAACTGAGATACCTACAGCGTGAGCTATGAGAAAGCGCCACGCT
TCCCGAAGGGAGAAAGGCGGACAGGTATCCGGTAAGCGGCAGGGTCGGAACAGGAGAGCGCACGAGGGAG
CTTCCAGGGGGAAACGCCTGGTATCTTTATAGTCCTGTCGGGTTTCGCCACCTCTGACTTGAGCGTCGAT
TTTTGTGATGCTCGTCAGGGGGGCGGAGCCTATGGAAAAACGCCAGCAACGCGGCCTTTTTACGGTTCCT
GGCCTTTTGCTGGCCTTTTGCTCACATGTTCTTTCCTGCGTTATCCCCTGATTCTGTGGATAACCGTATT
ACCGCCTTTGAGTGAGCTGATACCGCTCGCCGCAGCCGAACGACCGAGCGCAGCGAGTCAGTGAGCGAGG
AAGCGGAAGAGCGCCCAATACGCAAACCGCCTCTCCCCGCGCGTTGGCCGATTCATTAATGCAGCTGGCA
CGACAGGTTTCCCGACTGGAAAGCGGGCAGTGAGCGCAACGCAATTAATGTGAGTTAGCTCACTCATTAG
GCACCCCAGGCTTTACACTTTATGCTTCCGGCTCGTATGTTGTGTGGAA
